>Addgene plasmid #147995 | pAc5.1B-lambdaN-HA-DmCaf40-Y208AR249A_X | depositor full sequence | sequence record 290442 | Full Sequence
CTTCAAGGAATTAATTCTATATTCTAAAAACACAAATGATACTTCTAAAAAAAATCATGAATGGCATCAA
CTCTGAATCAAATCTTTGCAGATGCACCTACTTCTCATTTCCACTGTCACATCATTTTTCCAGATCTCGC
TGCCTGTTATGTGGCCCACAAACCAAGACACGTTTTATGGCCATTAAAGCTGGCTGATCGTCGCCAAACA
CCAAATACATATCAATATGTACATTCGAGAAAGAAGCGATCAAAGAAGCGTCTTCGGGCGAGTAGGAGAA
TGCGGAGGAGAAGGAGAACGAGCTGATCTAGTATCTCTCCACAATCCAATGCCAACTGACCAACTGGCCA
TATTCGGAGCAATTTGAAGCCAATTTCCATCGCCTGGCGATCGCTCCATTCTTGGCTATATGTTTTTCAC
CGTTCCCGGGGCCATTTTCAAAGACTCGTCGGTAAGATAAGATTGTGTCACTCGCTGTCTCTCTTCATTT
GTCGAAGAATGCTGAGGAATTTCGCGATGACGTCGGCGAGTATTTTGAAGAATGAGAATAATTTGTATTT
ATACGAAAATCAGTTAGTGGAATTTTCTACAAAAACATGTTATCTATAGATAATTTTGTTGCAAAATATG
TTGACTATGACAAAGATTGTATGTATATACCTTTAATGTATTCTCATTTTCTTATGTATTTATAATGGCA
ATGATGATACTGATGATATTTTAAGATGATGCCAGACCACAGGCTGATTTCTGCGTCTTTTGCCGAACGC
AGTGCATGTGCGGTTGTTGTTTTTTGGAATAGTTTCAATTTTCGGACTGTCCGCTTTGATTTCAGTTTCT
TGGCTTATTCAAAAAGCAAAGTAAAGCCAAAAAAGCGAGATGGCAATACCAAATGCGGCAAAACGGTAGT
GGAAGGAAAGGGGTGCGGGGCAGCGGAAGGAAGGGTGGGGCGGGGCGTGGCGGGGTCTGTGGCTGGGCGC
GACGTCACCGACGTTGGAGCCACTCCTTTGACCATGTGTGCGTGTGTGTATTATTCGTGTCTCGCCACTC
GCCGGTTGTTTTTTTCTTTTTATCTCGCTCTCTCTAGCGCCATCTCGTACGCATGCTCAACGCACCGCAT
GTTGCCGTGTCCTTTATGCGTCATTTTGGCTCGAAATAGGCAATTATTTAAACAAAGATTAGTCAACGAA
AACGCTAAAATAAATAAGTCTACAATATGGTTACTTATTGCCATGTGTGTGCAGCCAACGATAGCAACAA
AAGCAACAACACAGTGGCTTTCCCTCTTTCACTTTTTGTTTGCAAGCGCGTGCGAGCAAGACGGCACGAC
CGGCAAACGCAATTACGCTGACAAAGAGCAGACGAAGTTTTGGCCGAAAAACATCAAGGCGCCTGATACG
AATGCATTTGCAATAACAATTGCGATATTTAATATTGTTTATGAAGCTGTTTGACTTCAAAACACACAAA
AAAAAAAATAAAACAAATTATTTGAAAGAGAATTAGGAATCGGACAGCTTATCGTTACGGGCTAACAGCA
CACCGAGACGAAATAGCTTACCTGACGTCACAGCCTCTGGAAGAACTGCCGCCAAGCAGAGAGAGAGAGA
AAAAGAGGGAGAGCAGCTTAGACCGCATGTGCTTGTGTGTGAGGCGTCTCTCTCTTCGTCTCCTGTTTGC
GCAAACGCATAGACTGCACTGAGAAAATCGATTACCTATTTTTTATGAATGAATATTTGCACTATTACTA
TTCAAAACTATTAAGATAGCAATCACATTCAATAGCCAAATACTATACCACCTGAGCGATGCAACGAAAT
GATCAATTTGAGCAAAAATGCTGCATATTTAGGACGGCATCATTATAGAAATGCTTCTTGCTGTGTACTT
TTCTCTCGTCTGGCAGCTGTTTCGCCGTTATTGTTAAAACCGGCTTAAGTTAGGTGTGTTTTCTACGACT
AGTGATGCCCCTACTAGAAGATGTGTGTTGCACAAATGTCCCTGAATAACCAATTTGAAGTGCAGATAGC
AGTAAACGTAAGCTAATATGAATATTATTTAACTGTAATGTTTTAATATCGCTGGACATTACTAATAAAC
CCACTATAAACACATGTACATATGTATGTTTTGGCATACAATGAGTAGTTGGGGAAAAAATGTGTAAAAG
CACCGTGACCATCACAGCATAAAGATAACCAGCTGAAGTATCGAATATGAGTAACCCCCAAATTGAATCA
CATGCCGCAACTGATAGGACCCATGGAAGTACACTCTTCATGGCGATATACAAGACACACACAAGCACGA
ACACCCAGTTGCGGAGGAAATTCTCCGTAAATGAAAACCCAATCGGCGAACAATTCATACCCATATATGG
TAAAAGTTTTGAACGCGACTTGAGAGCGGAGAGCATTGCGGCTGATAAGGTTTTAGCGCTAAGCGGGCTT
TATAAAACGGGCTGCGGGACCAGTTTTCATATCACTACCGTTTGAGTTCTTGTGCTGTGTGGATACTCCT
CCCGACACAAAGCCGCTCCATCAGCCAGCAGTCGTCTAATCCAGAGACCCCGGATCGGGGTACCAACATG
GACGCACAAACACGACGACGTGAGCGTCGCGCTGAGAAACAAGCTCAATGGAAAGCTGCAAACGGTGGAT
CTCCTCCACATATGGCTTACCCATACGATGTTCCAGATTACGCTCCTCCAAGCTTAATTAAGATGAGTGC
TCAACCGAGTCCGCATATGAATCCTCAGCAGCAGCAGCAGCAGCAACAGCAGCAGCAGCAGACCGAGCAG
GAGAAGGTGTACCAGTGGATCAATGAGCTGGCCCATCCGGACACGCGTGAAACCGCTCTGCTCGAGCTAA
GCAAGAAGCGTGAGACGGACCTGGCCCCCATGCTGTGGAACAGCTTCGGGACCGCCTGCGCCCTGTTGCA
GGAGATTGTTAACATCTACCCATCGATAACGCCGCCCACTTTGACGGCCCACCAGTCGAACCGCGTGTGC
AACGCCCTGGCGCTGCTGCAGTGCGTCGCCTCGCACCCGGAGACTCGCACGGCCTTCCTGCAGGCCCAGA
TACCGCTGTACTTGTACCCTTTCTTGTCGACCACGTCCAAGACCAGGCCCTTCGAGTACTTGCGCCTGAC
CAGTTTGGGCGTGATTGGTGCTCTGGTCAAGACCGACGAACAGGAGGTGATCACCTTTCTGCTGACCACC
GAGATCGTGCCCCTTTGTCTGAGCATCATGGACAGCGGATCGGAGCTGAGCAAGACTGTGGCCACTTTCA
TCATCCAGAAGATCCTGCTCGATGAGTCGGGTCTGTCGTACATCTGCCAGACCGCCGAACGCTTTTCGCA
CGTGGCCATCACCCTGGGCAAAATGGTCATCCAGCTGGCGAAGGATCCATGCGCCCGGCTGTTGAAGCAT
GTGGTGCGCTGCTATCTGCGTCTTTCGGACAATACAGCCGCTCGCAAGGCCCTGGGACAGTGTCTGCCCG
ATCAGCTGCGTGACGGCACCTTTGCGCTGTGCCTGCAAGAGGACAAGTCGACCAAGCAGTGGCTGCAGAT
GCTGCTCAAGAACCTGGAACTCGGCGCCACTCCGCAGCAGATCGGCATGTCGCCACTGGGCTCCTAGTCT
AGAGGGCCCGCGGTTCGAAGGTAAGCCTATCCCTAACCCTCTCCTCGGTCTCGATTCTACGCGTACCGGT
CATCATCACCATCACCATTGAGTTTAAACCCGCTGATCAGCCTCGACTGTGCCTTCTAAGGCCTGAGCTC
GCTGATCAGCCTCGATCGAGGATCCAGACATGATAAGATACATTGATGAGTTTGGACAAACCACAACTAG
AATGCAGTGAAAAAAATGCTTTATTTGTGAAATTTGTGATGCTATTGCTTTATTTGTAACCATTATAAGC
TGCAATAAACAAGTTAACAACAACAATTGCATTCATTTTATGTTTCAGGTTCAGGGGGAGGTGTGGGAGG
TTTTTTAAAGCAAGTAAAACCTCTACAAATGTGGTATGGCTGATTATGATCAGTCGACCGATGCCCTTGA
GAGCCTTCAACCCAGTCAGCTCCTTCCGGTGGGCGCGGGGCATGACTATCGTCGCCGCACTTATGACTGT
CTTCTTTATCATGCAACTCGTAGGACAGGTGCCGGCAGCGCTCTGGGTCATTTTCGGCGAGGACCGCTTT
CGCTGGAGCGCGACGATGATCGGCCTGTCGCTTGCGGTATTCGGAATCTTGCACGCCCTCGCTCAAGCCT
TCGTCACTGGTCCCGCCACCAAACGTTTCGGCGAGAAGCAGGCCATTATCGCCGGCATGGCGGCCGACGC
GCTGGGCTACGTCTTGCTGGCGTTCGCGACGCGAGGCTGGATGGCCTTCCCCATTATGATTCTTCTCGCT
TCCGGCGGCATCGGGATGCCCGCGTTGCAGGCCATGCTGTCCAGGCAGGTAGATGACGACCATCAGGGAC
AGCTTCAAGGATCGCTCGCGGCTCTTACCAGCCAGCAAAAGGCCAGGAACCGTAAAAAGGCCGCGTTGCT
GGCGTTTTTCCATAGGCTCCGCCCCCCTGACGAGCATCACAAAAATCGACGCTCAAGTCAGAGGTGGCGA
AACCCGACAGGACTATAAAGATACCAGGCGTTTCCCCCTGGAAGCTCCCTCGTGCGCTCTCCTGTTCCGA
CCCTGCCGCTTACCGGATACCTGTCCGCCTTTCTCCCTTCGGGAAGCGTGGCGCTTTCTCAATGCTCACG
CTGTAGGTATCTCAGTTCGGTGTAGGTCGTTCGCTCCAAGCTGGGCTGTGTGCACGAACCCCCCGTTCAG
CCCGACCGCTGCGCCTTATCCGGTAACTATCGTCTTGAGTCCAACCCGGTAAGACACGACTTATCGCCAC
TGGCAGCAGCCACTGGTAACAGGATTAGCAGAGCGAGGTATGTAGGCGGTGCTACAGAGTTCTTGAAGTG
GTGGCCTAACTACGGCTACACTAGAAGGACAGTATTTGGTATCTGCGCTCTGCTGAAGCCAGTTACCTTC
GGAAAAAGAGTTGGTAGCTCTTGATCCGGCAAACAAACCACCGCTGGTAGCGGTGGTTTTTTTGTTTGCA
AGCAGCAGATTACGCGCAGAAAAAAAGGATCTCAAGAAGATCCTTTGATCTTTTCTACGGGGTCTGACGC
TCAGTGGAACGAAAACTCACGTTAAGGGATTTTGGTCATGAGATTATCAAAAAGGATCTTCACCTAGATC
CTTTTAAATTAAAAATGAAGTTTTAAATCAATCTAAAGTATATATGAGTAAACTTGGTCTGACAGTTACC
AATGCTTAATCAGTGAGGCACCTATCTCAGCGATCTGTCTATTTCGTTCATCCATAGTTGCCTGACTCCC
CGTCGTGTAGATAACTACGATACGGGAGGGCTTACCATCTGGCCCCAGTGCTGCAATGATACCGCGAGAC
CCACGCTCACCGGCTCCAGATTTATCAGCAATAAACCAGCCAGCCGGAAGGGCCGAGCGCAGAAGTGGTC
CTGCAACTTTATCCGCCTCCATCCAGTCTATTAATTGTTGCCGGGAAGCTAGAGTAAGTAGTTCGCCAGT
TAATAGTTTGCGCAACGTTGTTGCCATTGCTGCAGGCATCGTGGTGTCACGCTCGTCGTTTGGTATGGCT
TCATTCAGCTCCGGTTCCCAACGATCAAGGCGAGTTACATGATCCCCCATGTTGTGCAAAAAAGCGGTTA
GCTCCTTCGGTCCTCCGATCGTTGTCAGAAGTAAGTTGGCCGCAGTGTTATCACTCATGGTTATGGCAGC
ACTGCATAATTCTCTTACTGTCATGCCATCCGTAAGATGCTTTTCTGTGACTGGTGAGTACTCAACCAAG
TCATTCTGAGAATAGTGTATGCGGCGACCGAGTTGCTCTTGCCCGGCGTCAACACGGGATAATACCGCGC
CACATAGCAGAACTTTAAAAGTGCTCATCATTGGAAAACGTTCTTCGGGGCGAAAACTCTCAAGGATCTT
ACCGCTGTTGAGATCCAGTTCGATGTAACCCACTCGTGCACCCAACTGATCTTCAGCATCTTTTACTTTC
ACCAGCGTTTCTGGGTGAGCAAAAACAGGAAGGCAAAATGCCGCAAAAAAGGGAATAAGGGCGACACGGA
AATGTTGAATACTCATACTCTTCCTTTTTCAATATTATTGAAGCATTTATCAGGGTTATTGTCTCATGAG
CGGATACATATTTGAATGTATTTAGAAAAATAAACAAATAGGGGTTCCGCGCACATTTCCCCGAAAAGTG
CCACCTGACGTCTAAGAAACCATTATTATCATGACATTAACCTATAAAAATAGGCGTATCACGAGGCCCT
TTCGT
Features (pLannotate 1.2.2; 10 found; start..end, strand, type, name):
     56..2568    +  promoter       Ac5 promoter: Drosophila melanogaster actin 5C promoter
   2588..2737    +  CDS            N (fragment): REGN_LAMBD - Experimental evidence at protein level: Swiss-Prot protein existence level 1. Plays a role as a transcriptional antitermination factor that allows the virus to initiate its lytic phase. Activates expression of the delayed viral early genes by modifying host RNA polymerase (RNAP) into a form that is resistant to termination signals. This antitermination function requires the host NusA protein which serves to stabilize the interaction between antitermination protein N and host RNA polymerase. From Escherichia phage lambda (Bacteriophage lambda).
   2795..3625    +  CDS            CNOT9 (fragment): CNOT9_HUMAN - Also known as RCD1, RQCD1. Experimental evidence at protein level: Swiss-Prot protein existence level 1. Component of the CCR4-NOT complex which is one of the major cellular mRNA deadenylases and is linked to various cellular processes including bulk mRNA degradation, miRNA-mediated repression, translational repression during translational initiation and general transcription regulation. Additional complex functions may be a consequence of its influence on mRNA expression. Involved in down- regulation of MYB- and JUN-dependent transcription. May play a role in cell differentiatio
   3660..3701    +  CDS            V5 tag: epitope tag from simian virus 5
   3801..3935    -  polyA_signal   SV40 poly(A) signal: SV40 polyadenylation signal
   3958..4042    -  CDS            large T antigen (fragment): large T antigen from SV40 (simian virus 40)
   4043..4513    +  CDS            TcR (fragment): tetracycline efflux protein; tet; confers resistance to tetracycline
   4557..5145    -  rep_origin     ori: high-copy-number ColE1/pMB1/pBR322/pUC origin of replication
   5316..6176    -  CDS            AmpR: β-lactamase; bla; confers resistance to ampicillin, carbenicillin, and related antibiotics
   6177..6281    -  promoter       AmpR promoter: bla
