[The description below was written by a language model from this plasmid's Addgene catalogue record and pLannotate feature annotations shown in this document.]
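Description:
pAc5.1B-lambdaN-HA-DmCaf40-Y208AR249A_X is a 6,375 nt insect-cell expression plasmid. The catalogue lists the backbone as unknown, although the name and feature layout point to the pAc5.1 family. It is propagated in E. coli through a ColE1/pUC-type origin and selected with ampicillin via the bla gene and its own promoter. The annotation describes the origin as high-copy, whereas the catalogue entry records the plasmid as low copy. A partial tetracycline-resistance fragment and a short SV40 large T antigen fragment are also annotated; these appear to be non-functional backbone remnants.

Expression is driven by the constitutive Drosophila melanogaster actin 5C (Ac5) promoter and terminated by an SV40 polyadenylation signal. The open reading frame begins with a fragment of the bacteriophage lambda N protein, a peptide that binds BoxB RNA hairpins. According to the construct name, an HA epitope follows, though it was not picked up by the automated annotation. Next comes Drosophila Caf40 (Rcd-1), which the annotation tool matched to its human orthologue CNOT9, a subunit of the CCR4-NOT deadenylase complex. The insert carries two alanine substitutions, Y208A and R249A. A backbone V5 tag lies downstream of the insert, but the record does not state whether it is in frame with the fusion or preceded by a stop codon.

LambdaN fusions of this kind are generally used in tethering assays, in which the protein is recruited to a BoxB-containing reporter mRNA in cultured Drosophila cells to test its effect on translation or mRNA stability. The associated study concerned tryptophan-binding pockets in CNOT9 and miRNA-mediated silencing, so this is plausibly a pocket mutant, although the record does not state the mutations' effect.
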