Addgene plasmid #147995: pAc5.1B-lambdaN-HA-DmCaf40-Y208AR249A_X
Purpose: Insect Expression of DmCaf40-Y208AR249A
Depositing lab: Elisa Izaurralde. Depositing organization: Max Planck Institute for Developmental Biology. Publication: A DDX6-CNOT1 complex and W-binding pockets in CNOT9 reveal direct links between miRNA target recognition and silencing. Chen Y, Boland A, Kuzuoglu-Ozturk D, Bawankar P, Loh B, Chang CT, Weichenrieder O, Izaurralde E. Mol Cell. 2014 Jun 5;54(5):737-50. doi: 10.1016/j.molcel.2014.03.034. Epub 2014 Apr 24. PubMed 24768540.
Backbone
  Vector backbone: Unknown
  Vector type: Insect Expression
Growth in bacteria
  Bacterial resistance: Ampicillin, 100 μg/mL
  Growth temperature: 37°C
  Growth strain: DH5alpha
  Copy number: Low Copy
Gene/Insert
  Gene/Insert name: DmCaf40-Y208AR249A
  Species: D. melanogaster (fly)
  Entrez Gene: Rcd-1 (a.k.a. Dmel_CG14213, CAF40, CG14213, Caf40, Dmel\CG14213, Drcd-1)
  Cloning method: Unknown
Terms and licenses: Academic/Nonprofit Terms; Industry Terms: Not Available to Industry
Depositor comments: ORF extracted from NCBI: NM_167675.1 Plasmids from this collection were made available to the research community and donated after the lab closed. Please note that the sequence provided by the depositing laboratory may be theoretical/predicted or based on Sanger sequencing results. There may be discrepancies between sequencing results obtained by Addgene and the depositor sequence. If an Addgene verified sequence is not available, please contact before placing your order to request that our lab fully sequence the plasmid.
How to cite: pAc5.1B-lambdaN-HA-DmCaf40-Y208AR249A_X was a gift from Elisa Izaurralde (Addgene plasmid # 147995 ; http://n2t.net/addgene:147995 ; RRID:Addgene_147995)
